>Addgene plasmid #92051 | pFREE_Amp | addgene full sequence | sequence record 183372 | Addgene NGS Result
TCCCTATCAGTGATAGAGATTGACATCCCTATCAGTGATAGAGATACTGAGCACAGAAGGAGATATACAT
GGATAAGAAATACTGAGCACTATCAGTGATAGAGATACTGAGCACAGAAGGAGATATACATGGATAAGAA
ATACTCAATAGGCTTAGATATCGGCACAAATAGCGTCGGATGGGCGGTGATCACTGATGAATATAAGGTT
CCGTCTAAAAAGTTCAAGGTTCTGGGAAATACAGACCGCCACAGTATCAAAAAAAATCTTATAGGGGCTC
TTTTATTTGACAGTGGAGAGACAGCGGAAGCGACTCGTCTCAAACGGACAGCTCGTAGAAGGTATACACG
TCGGAAGAATCGTATTTGTTATCTACAGGAGATTTTTTCAAATGAGATGGCGAAAGTAGATGATAGTTTC
TTTCATCGACTTGAAGAGTCTTTTTTGGTGGAAGAAGACAAGAAGCATGAACGTCATCCTATTTTTGGAA
ATATAGTAGATGAAGTTGCTTATCATGAGAAATATCCAACTATCTATCATCTGCGAAAAAAATTGGTAGA
TTCTACTGATAAAGCGGATTTGCGCTTAATCTATTTGGCCTTAGCGCATATGATTAAGTTTCGTGGTCAT
TTTTTGATTGAGGGAGATTTAAATCCTGATAATAGTGATGTGGACAAACTATTTATCCAGTTGGTACAAA
CCTACAATCAATTATTTGAAGAAAACCCTATTAACGCAAGTGGAGTAGATGCTAAAGCGATTCTTTCTGC
ACGATTGAGTAAATCAAGACGATTAGAAAATCTCATTGCTCAGCTCCCCGGTGAGAAGAAAAATGGCTTA
TTTGGGAATCTCATTGCTTTGTCATTGGGTTTGACCCCTAATTTTAAATCAAATTTTGATTTGGCAGAAG
ATGCTAAATTACAGCTTTCAAAAGATACTTACGATGATGATTTAGATAATTTATTGGCGCAAATTGGAGA
TCAATATGCTGATTTGTTTTTGGCAGCTAAGAATTTATCAGATGCTATTTTACTTTCAGATATCCTAAGA
GTAAATACTGAAATAACTAAGGCTCCCCTATCAGCTTCAATGATTAAACGCTACGATGAACATCATCAAG
ACTTGACTCTTTTAAAAGCTTTAGTTCGACAACAACTTCCAGAAAAGTATAAAGAAATCTTTTTTGATCA
ATCAAAAAACGGATATGCAGGTTATATTGATGGGGGAGCTAGCCAAGAAGAATTTTATAAATTTATCAAA
CCAATTTTAGAAAAAATGGATGGTACTGAGGAATTATTGGTGAAACTAAATCGTGAAGATTTGCTGCGCA
AGCAACGGACCTTTGACAACGGCTCTATTCCCCATCAAATTCACTTGGGTGAGCTGCATGCTATTTTGAG
AAGACAAGAAGACTTTTATCCATTTTTAAAAGACAATCGTGAGAAGATTGAAAAAATCTTGACTTTTCGA
ATTCCTTATTATGTTGGTCCATTGGCGCGTGGCAATAGTCGTTTTGCATGGATGACTCGGAAGTCTGAAG
AAACAATTACCCCATGGAATTTTGAAGAAGTTGTCGATAAAGGTGCTTCAGCTCAATCATTTATTGAACG
CATGACAAACTTTGATAAAAATCTTCCAAATGAAAAAGTACTACCAAAACATAGTTTGCTTTATGAGTAT
TTTACGGTTTATAACGAATTGACAAAGGTCAAATATGTTACTGAAGGAATGCGAAAACCAGCATTTCTTT
CAGGTGAACAGAAGAAAGCCATTGTTGATTTACTCTTCAAAACAAATCGAAAAGTAACCGTTAAGCAATT
AAAAGAAGATTATTTCAAAAAAATAGAATGTTTTGATAGTGTTGAAATTTCAGGAGTTGAAGATAGATTT
AATGCTTCATTAGGTACCTACCATGATTTGCTAAAAATTATTAAAGATAAAGATTTTTTGGATAATGAAG
AAAATGAAGATATCTTAGAGGATATTGTTTTAACATTGACCTTATTTGAAGATAGGGAGATGATTGAGGA
AAGACTTAAAACATATGCTCACCTCTTTGATGATAAGGTGATGAAACAGCTTAAACGTCGCCGTTATACT
GGTTGGGGACGTTTGTCTCGAAAATTGATTAATGGTATTAGGGATAAGCAATCTGGCAAAACAATATTAG
ATTTTTTGAAATCAGATGGTTTTGCCAATCGCAATTTTATGCAGCTGATCCATGATGATAGTTTGACATT
TAAAGAAGACATTCAAAAAGCACAAGTGTCTGGACAAGGCGATAGTTTACATGAACATATTGCAAATTTA
GCTGGTAGCCCTGCTATTAAAAAAGGTATTTTACAGACTGTAAAAGTTGTTGATGAATTGGTCAAAGTAA
TGGGGCGGCATAAGCCAGAAAATATCGTTATTGAAATGGCACGTGAAAATCAGACAACTCAAAAGGGCCA
GAAAAATTCGCGAGAGCGTATGAAACGAATCGAAGAAGGTATCAAAGAATTAGGAAGTCAGATTCTTAAA
GAGCATCCTGTTGAAAATACTCAATTGCAAAATGAAAAGCTCTATCTCTATTATCTCCAAAATGGAAGAG
ACATGTATGTGGACCAAGAATTAGATATTAATCGTTTAAGTGATTATGATGTCGATCACATTGTTCCACA
AAGTTTCCTTAAAGACGATTCAATAGACAATAAGGTCTTAACGCGTTCTGATAAAAATCGTGGTAAATCG
GATAACGTTCCAAGTGAAGAAGTAGTCAAAAAGATGAAAAACTATTGGAGACAACTTCTAAACGCCAAGT
TAATCACTCAACGTAAGTTTGATAATTTAACGAAAGCTGAACGTGGAGGTTTGAGTGAACTTGATAAAGC
TGGTTTTATCAAACGCCAATTGGTTGAAACTCGCCAAATCACTAAGCATGTGGCACAAATTTTGGATAGT
CGCATGAATACTAAATACGATGAAAATGATAAACTTATTCGAGAGGTTAAAGTGATTACCTTAAAATCTA
AATTAGTTTCTGACTTCCGAAAAGATTTCCAATTCTATAAAGTACGTGAGATTAACAATTACCATCATGC
CCATGATGCGTATCTAAATGCCGTCGTTGGAACTGCTTTGATTAAGAAATATCCAAAACTTGAATCGGAG
TTTGTCTATGGTGATTATAAAGTTTATGATGTTCGTAAAATGATTGCTAAGTCTGAGCAAGAAATAGGCA
AAGCAACCGCAAAATATTTCTTTTACTCTAATATCATGAACTTCTTCAAAACAGAAATTACACTTGCAAA
TGGAGAGATTCGCAAACGCCCTCTAATCGAAACTAATGGGGAAACTGGAGAAATTGTCTGGGATAAAGGG
CGAGATTTTGCCACAGTGCGCAAAGTATTGTCCATGCCCCAAGTCAATATTGTCAAGAAAACAGAAGTAC
AGACAGGCGGATTCTCCAAGGAGTCAATTTTACCAAAAAGAAATTCGGACAAGCTTATTGCTCGTAAAAA
AGACTGGGATCCAAAAAAATATGGTGGTTTTGATAGTCCAACGGTAGCTTATTCAGTCCTAGTGGTTGCT
AAGGTGGAAAAAGGGAAATCGAAGAAGTTAAAATCCGTTAAAGAGTTACTAGGGATCACAATTATGGAAA
GAAGTTCCTTTGAAAAAAATCCGATTGACTTTTTAGAAGCTAAAGGATATAAGGAAGTTAAAAAAGACTT
AATCATTAAACTACCTAAATATAGTCTTTTTGAGTTAGAAAACGGTCGTAAACGGATGCTGGCTAGTGCC
GGAGAATTACAAAAAGGAAATGAGCTGGCTCTGCCAAGCAAATATGTGAATTTTTTATATTTAGCTAGTC
ATTATGAAAAGTTGAAGGGTAGTCCAGAAGATAACGAACAAAAACAATTGTTTGTGGAGCAGCATAAGCA
TTATTTAGATGAGATTATTGAGCAAATCAGTGAATTTTCTAAGCGTGTTATTTTAGCAGATGCCAATTTA
GATAAAGTTCTTAGTGCATATAACAAACATAGAGACAAACCAATACGTGAACAAGCAGAAAATATTATTC
ATTTATTTACGTTGACGAATCTTGGAGCTCCCGCTGCTTTTAAATATTTTGATACAACAATTGATCGTAA
ACGATATACGTCTACAAAAGAAGTTTTAGATGCCACTCTTATCCATCAATCCATCACTGGTCTTTATGAA
ACACGCATTGATTTGAGTCAGCTAGGAGGTGACTGAGATCCCATGTTACCGGTATCCTAGGCTGCTGCCA
CCGCTGAGCAATAACTAGCATAACCCCTTGGGGCCTCTAAACGGGTCTTGAGGGGTTTTTTGCTGAAACC
TCAGGCATTTGAGAAGCACACGGTCACACTGCTTCCGGTAGTCAATAAACCGGTATTGACGCCAACGGGT
CACACGGGTACAGTGCTAGCAGAAACATATCCATGAAATCCCGCCCCGAATTCATATGTCTAGATTAGAT
AAAAGTAAAGTGATTAACAGCGCATTAGAGCTGCTTAATGAGGTCGGAATCGAAGGTTTAACAACCCGTA
AACTCGCCCAGAAGCTAGGTGTAGAGCAGCCTACATTGTATTGGCATGTAAAAAATAAGCGGGCTTTGCT
CGACGCCTTAGCCATTGAGATGTTAGATAGGCACCATACTCACTTTTGCCCTTTAGAAGGGGAAAGCTGG
CAAGATTTTTTACGTAATAACGCTAAAAGTTTTAGATGTGCTTTACTAAGTCATCGCGATGGAGCAAAAG
TACATTTAGGTACACGGCCTACAGAAAAACAGTATGAAACTCTCGAAAATCAATTAGCCTTTTTATGCCA
ACAAGGTTTTTCACTAGAGAATGCATTATATGCACTCAGCGCTGTGGGGCATTTTACTTTAGGTTGCGTA
TTGGAAGATCAAGAGCATCAAGTCGCTAAAGAAGAAAGGGAAACACCTACTACTGATAGTATGCCGCCAT
TATTACGACAAGCTATCGAATTATTTGATCACCAAGGTGCAGAGCCAGCCTTCTTATTCGGCCTTGAATT
GATCATATGCGGATTAGAAAAACAACTTAAATGTGAAAGTGGGTCTTAAGCAATAGACATAAGCGGCTAT
TTAACGACCCTGCCCTGAACCGACGACAAGCTGACGACCGGGTCTCCGCAAGTGGCACTTTTCGGGGAAA
TGTGCGCGGAACCCCTATGTGCTTGGATTCTCACCAATAAAAAACGCCCGGCGGCAACCGAGCGTTCTGA
ACAAATCCAGATGGAGTTCTGAGGTCATTACTGGATCTATCAACAGGAGTCCAAGCGAGCTCTAAACTTG
GTCTGACAGTTACCAATGCTTAATCAGTGAGGCACCTATCTCAGCGATCTGTCTATTTCGTTCATCCATA
GTTGCCTGACTCCCCGTCGTGTAGATAACTACGATACGGGAGGGCTTACCATCTGGCCCCAGTGCTGCAA
TGATACCGCGAGACCCACGCTCACCGGCTCCAGATTTATCAGCAATAAACCAGCCAGCCGGAAGGGCCGA
GCGCAGAAGTGGTCCTGCAACTTTATCCGCCTCCATCCAGTCTATTAATTGTTGCCGGGAAGCTAGAGTA
AGTAGTTCGCCAGTTAATAGTTTGCGCAACGTTGTTGCCATTGCTGCAGGCATCGTGGTGTCACGCTCGT
CGTTTGGTATGGCTTCATTCAGCTCCGGTTCCCAACGATCAAGGCGAGTTACATGATCCCCCATGTTGTG
CAAAAAAGCGGTTAGCTCCTTCGGTCCTCCGATCGTTGTCAGAAGTAAGTTGGCCGCAGTGTTATCACTC
ATGGTTATGGCAGCACTGCATAATTCTCTTACTGTCATGCCATCCGTAAGATGCTTTTCTGTGACTGGTG
AGTACTCAACCAAGTCATTCTGAGAATAGTGTATGCGGCGACCGAGTTGCTCTTGCCCGGCGTCAACACG
GGATAATACCGCGCCACATAGCAGAACTTTAAAAGTGCTCATCATTGGAAAACGTTCTTCGGGGCGAAAA
CTCTCAAGGATCTTACCGCTGTTGAGATCCAGTTCGATGTAACCCACTCGTGCACCCAACTGATCTTCAG
CATCTTTTACTTTCACCAGCGTTTCTGGGTGAGCAAAAACAGGAAGGCAAAATGCCGCAAAAAAGGGAAT
AAGGGCGACACGGAAATGTTGAATACTCATACTCTTCCTTTTTCAATATTATTGAAGCATTTATCAGGGT
TATTGTCTCATGAGCGGATACATATTTGGACGTCTAAGAAACCATACAAATAGGCATGCTAGCGCAGAAA
CGTCCTAGAAGATGCCAGGAGGATACTTAGCAGAGAGACAATAAGGCCGGAGCGAAGCCGTTTTTCCATA
GGCTCCGCCCCCCTGACGAACATCACGAAATCTGACGCTCAAATCAGTGGTGGCGAAACCCGACAGGACT
ATAAAGATACCAGGCGTTTCCCCCTGATGGCTCCCTCTTGCGCTCTCCTGTTCCCGTCCTGCGGCGTCCG
TGTTGTGGTGGAGGCTTTACCCAAATCACCACGTCCCGTTCCGTGTAGACAGTTCGCTCCAAGCTGGGCT
GTGTGCAAGAACCCCCCGTTCAGCCCGACTGCTGCGCCTTATCCGGTAACTATCATCTTGAGTCCAACCC
GGAAAGACACGACAAAACGCCACTGGCAGCAGCCATTGGTAACTGAGAATTAGTGGATTTAGATATCGAG
AGTCTTGAAGTGGTGGCCTAACAGAGGCTACACTGAAAGGACAGTATTTGGTATCTGCGCTCCACTAAAG
CCAGTTACCAGGTTAAGCAGTTCCCCAACTGACTTAACCTTCGATCAAACCGCCTCCCCAGGCGGTTTTT
TCGTTTACAGAGCAGGAGATTACGACGATCGTAAAAGGATCTCAAGAAGATCCTTTACGGATTCCCGACA
CCATCACTCTAGATTTCAGTGCAATTTATCTCTTCAAATGTAGCACCTGAAGTCAGCCCCATACGATATA
AGTTGTAATTCTCATGTTAGTCATGCCCCGCGCCCACCGGAAGGAGCTGACTGGGTTGAAGGCTCTCAAG
GGCATCGGTCGAGATCCCGGTGCCTAATGAGTGAGCTAACTTACATTAATTGCGTTGCGCACACCGACTA
GCGAAAAAACCCCGCCGAAGCGGGGTTTTTTGCGAAAAAAAGCACCGACTCGGTGCCACTTTTTCAAGTT
GATAACGGACTAGCCTTATTTTAACTTGCTATGCTGTTTTGAATGGTTCCGCTAGCACTGTACCTAGGAC
TGAGCTAGCCGTCAAAAGCAGCGTATATACCATGGCCACAATTCAGCAAATTGTGAACATCATCACGTTC
ATCTTTCCCTGGTTGCCAATGGCCCATTTTCCTGTCAGTAACGAGAAGGTCGCGAATTCAGGCGCTTTTT
AGACTGGTCGTGTTTTAGAGCTATGCTGTTTTGAATGGTCCCAAAACATGAACTAGCGATTAGTCGCTAT
GACTTAAGTTTTAGAGCTATGCTGTTTTGAATGGTCCCAAAACAACCACACTAGAGAACATACTGGCTAA
ATAGTTTTAGAGCTATGCTGTTTTGAATGGTCCCAAAACGGTTGGACTCAAGACGATAGTTACCGGATAG
TTTTAGAGCTATGCTGTTTTGAATGGTCCCAAAACGGCGAAACCCGACAGGACTATAAAGATACCGTTTT
AGAGCTATGCTGTTTTGAATGGTCCCAAAACAAAAAAAAACCCCGCCCCTGACAGGGCGGGGTTTTTTTT
TTAATTAAAGTCTGGTCCTCGAGTCTGGTTATAA
Features (pLannotate 1.2.2; 25 found; start..end, strand, type, name):
      1..19      +  protein_bind   tet operator: tetO; bacterial operator O2 for the tetR and tetA genes tetracycline repressor TetR
     25..44      +  promoter       H1-2O2 promoter (fragment): doxycycline-inducible variant of the human H1 RNA promoter (Henriksen et al., 2007)
     90..116     +  promoter       PLtetO-1 promoter (fragment): modified phage lambda PL promoter with tet operator sites (Lutz and Bujard, 1997)
    130..4236    +  CDS            Cas9: Cas9 (Csn1) endonuclease from the Streptococcus pyogenes Type II CRISPR/Cas system generates RNA-guided double strand breaks in DNA
   4260..4277    +  CDS            SET1 (fragment): solubility-enhancement tag derived from T7 phage gene 10B
   4285..4332    +  terminator     T7 terminator: transcription terminator for bacteriophage T7 RNA polymerase
   4466..5089    +  CDS            TetR: tetracycline repressor TetR; tetR from transposon Tn10; TetR binds to the tetracycline operator tetO to inhibit transcription. This inhibition can be relieved by adding tetracycline or doxycycline.
   5207..5301    -  terminator     lambda t0 terminator: transcription terminator from phage lambda
   5330..6190    -  CDS            AmpR: β-lactamase; bla; confers resistance to ampicillin, carbenicillin, and related antibiotics
   6191..6254    -  promoter       AmpR promoter: bla
   6298..6933    -  rep_origin     ColA ori: Plasmids containing the ColA origin of replication can be propagated in E. coli cells that contain additional plasmids with compatible origins.
   7018..7082    -  CDS            TcR (fragment): tetracycline efflux protein; tet; confers resistance to tetracycline
   7097..7118    -  protein_bind   CAP binding site: CAP binding activates transcription in the presence of cAMP. E. coli catabolite activator protein
   7182..7260    -  misc_RNA       tracrRNA: trans-activating CRISPR RNA for the Streptococcus pyogenes CRISPR/Cas9 system
   7271..7295    -  promoter       J23119(SpeI) promoter (fragment): bacterial promoter (Registry of Standard Biological Parts BBa J23119) modified to end with an SpeI site
   7316..7431    +  promoter       rhaB promoter: promoter of the E. coli rhaBAD operon, conferring tight induction with L-rhamnose and repression with D-glucose in the presence of RhaR and RhaS (Giacalone et al., 2006)
   7432..7467    +  repeat_region  DR: direct repeat for the Streptococcus pyogenes CRISPR/Cas system
   7468..7497    +  CDS            Rep101(Ts) (fragment): temperature-sensitive version of the RepA protein needed for replication with the pSC101 origin (Armstrong et al., 1984); rep101 encoding an A56V mutation
   7498..7533    +  repeat_region  DR: direct repeat for the Streptococcus pyogenes CRISPR/Cas system
   7534..7563    +  CDS            Rep101(Ts) (fragment): temperature-sensitive version of the RepA protein needed for replication with the pSC101 origin (Armstrong et al., 1984); rep101 encoding an A56V mutation
   7564..7599    +  repeat_region  DR: direct repeat for the Streptococcus pyogenes CRISPR/Cas system
   7600..7629    +  rep_origin     p15A ori (fragment): Plasmids containing the medium-copy-number p15A origin of replication can be propagated in E. coli cells that contain a second plasmid with the ColE1 origin.
   7630..7665    +  repeat_region  DR: direct repeat for the Streptococcus pyogenes CRISPR/Cas system
   7666..7695    -  rep_origin     p15A ori (fragment): Plasmids containing the medium-copy-number p15A origin of replication can be propagated in E. coli cells that contain a second plasmid with the ColE1 origin.
   7696..7731    +  repeat_region  DR: direct repeat for the Streptococcus pyogenes CRISPR/Cas system
