[The description below was written by a language model from this plasmid's Addgene catalogue record and pLannotate feature annotations shown in this document.]
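Description:
pFREE_Amp is a bacterial CRISPR-Cas9 plasmid built on the pMAZ-SK backbone and designed for plasmid curing, that is, removing unwanted plasmids from bacterial cells. It is maintained in E. coli under ampicillin selection (AmpR β-lactamase with its own promoter). The catalogue lists it as high copy, and the annotated origin is ColA, which is compatible with several other common replicons. The catalogue gives a size of 7,739 bp, whereas the sequenced record is 7,804 nt; the record does not explain this small difference.

The payload consists of two separately inducible units. Streptococcus pyogenes Cas9 is placed under a tet-regulated promoter (tet operator and PLtetO-1-like elements) and followed by a T7 terminator. A TetR gene on the same plasmid keeps this promoter repressed until a tetracycline-type inducer is added. The second unit is a synthetic CRISPR array driven by the L-rhamnose-inducible rhaB promoter. It contains five S. pyogenes direct repeats separated by four 30-nt spacers. The annotation software labels these spacers as fragments of Rep101 (the pSC101 replication protein) and of the p15A origin, which indicates that the crRNAs are aimed at replication functions of widely used plasmids rather than at a chromosomal gene. A tracrRNA, apparently expressed from a J23119-type constitutive promoter on the opposite strand, supplies the partner RNA needed for crRNA maturation and Cas9 loading.

When both inducers are present, Cas9 cleaves plasmids that carry the targeted replicon sequences, and these plasmids are lost from the cell. The record does not state whether any spacer also targets pFREE_Amp's own ColA origin.
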