Addgene plasmid #92051: pFREE_Amp
Purpose: Allows inducible expression of gRNAs and Cas9 for plasmid curing.
Depositing lab: Morten Norholm. Depositing organization: Danmarks Tekniske Universitet. Publication: A versatile one-step CRISPR-Cas9 based approach to plasmid-curing. Lauritsen I, Porse A, Sommer MOA, Norholm MHH. Microb Cell Fact. 2017 Aug 2;16(1):135. doi: 10.1186/s12934-017-0748-z. PubMed 28764701.
Backbone
  Vector backbone: pMAZ-SK
  Total vector size (bp): 7739
  Vector type: CRISPR
Growth in bacteria
  Bacterial resistance: Ampicillin, 100 μg/mL
  Growth temperature: 37°C
  Growth strain: Top10
  Copy number: High Copy
Gene/Insert 1
  Gene/Insert name: Cas9
  Promoter: ptet
  Cloning method: Ligation Independent Cloning
  Sequencing primers: 5′ AAAGTCTGGTTATAACC; 3′ TACCGGTTTATTGACTACC
Gene/Insert 2
  Gene/Insert name: gRNA array
  Species: Synthetic
  Promoter: pRhamBAD
  Cloning method: Ligation Independent Cloning
  Sequencing primers: 5′ gccacaattcagcaaattgtgaac; 3′ GTGCCGATATCTAAGCCTATTGAG
Terms and licenses: Academic/Nonprofit Terms; Industry Terms: Not Available to Industry
How to cite: pFREE_Amp was a gift from Morten Norholm (Addgene plasmid # 92051 ; http://n2t.net/addgene:92051 ; RRID:Addgene_92051)
